>Addgene plasmid #218514 | pEC3109 (pSpy1C-Plac(1)_ffluc) | addgene full sequence | sequence record 444100 | Addgene NGS Result
TGTGTCATAGCTGTTTCCTGCAAAGAATGGTGATGACAATTGTACAGGTTATCAATAAAGCCATTGATAC
TCTCATTCTTATCCCGTATTTATTAACTTCTCCTAGTATTAGTAATTATCATGGCTGTCATGGCGCATTA
ACGGAATAAAGGGTGTGCTTAAATCGGGCCATTTTGCGTAATAAGAAAAAGGATTAATTATGAGCGAATT
GAATTAATAATAAGGTAATAGATTTACATTAGAAAATGAAAGGGGATTTTATGCGTGAGAATGTTACAGT
CTATCCCGGCAATAGTTACCCTTATTATCAAGATAAGAAAGAAAAGGATTTTTCGCTACGCTCAAATCCT
TTAAAAAAACACAAAAGACCACATTTTTTAATGTGGTCTTTTATTCTTCAACTAAAGCACCCATTAGTTC
AACAAACGAAAATTGGATAAAGTGGGATATTTTTAAAATATATATTTATGTTACAGTAATATTGACTTTT
AAAAAAGGATTGATTATAATGAAGAAAGCAGACAAGTAAGCCTCCTAAATTCACTTTAGATAAAAATTTA
GGAGGCATATCAAATGAACTTTAATAAAATTCACTTTAGATAAAAATTTAGGAGGCATATCAAATGAACT
TTAATAAAATTGATTTAGACAATTGGAAGAGAAAAGAGATATTTAATCATTATTTGAACCAACAAACGAC
TTTTAGTATAACCACAGAAATTGATATTAGTGTTTTATACCGAAACATAAAACAAGAAGGATATAAATTT
TACCCTGCATTTATTTTCTTAGTGACAAGGGTGATAAACTCAAATACAGCTTTTAGAACTGGTTACAATA
GCGACGGAGAGTTAGGTTATTGGGATAAGTTAGAGCCACTTTATACAATTTTTGATGGTGTATCTAAAAC
ATTCTCTGGTATTTGGACTCCTGTAAAGAATGACTTCAAAGAGTTTTATGATTTATACCTTTCTGATGTA
GAGAAATATAATGGTTCGGGGAAATTGTTTCCCAAAACACCTATACCTGAAAATGCTTTTTCTCTTTCTA
TTATTCCATGGACTTCATTTACTGGGTTTAACTTAAATATCAATAATAATAGTAATTACCTTCTACCCAT
TATTACAGCAGGAAAATTCATTAATAAAGGTAATTCAATATATTTACCGCTATCTTTACAGGTACATCAT
TCTGTTTGTGATGGTTATCATGCAGGATTGTTTATGAACTCTATTCAGGAATTGTCAGATAGGCCTAATG
ACTGGCTTTTATAATATGAGATAATGCCGACTGTACTTTTTACAGTCGGTTTTCTAATGTCACTAACCTG
CCCCGTTAGTTGAAGAAGGTTTTTATATTACAGCTCCAGATCCATATCCTTCTTTTTCTGAACCGACTTC
TCCTTTTTCGCTTCTTTATTCCAATTGCTTTATTGACGTTGAGCCTCGGAACCCTTAACAATCCCAAAAC
TTGTCGACTTTCGTCAGGGGGGCTTTTATTTATTCAATAATCCCTCCTCTCAATAAATCTATTGTTGTAC
TTAATTCAACTTCCATTTCTCTGTATCTTTCAATACGCTCTTTTAAGTCCTTAATTTCTTTTTTTAATTC
CTCATTTTCAGCAAATAACTCTTTTTCTTTGTTTGTCATTTTATTTCCCCCGTTTCAGCATCAAGAACCT
TTGCATAACTTGCTCTATATCCACACTGATAATTGCCCTCAAACCATAATCTAAAGGCGCTAGAGTTTGT
TGAAACAATATCTTTTACATCATTCGTATTTAAAATTCCAAACTCCGCTCCCCTAAGGCGAATAAAAGCC
ATTAACTCTTTTGTATTTACCAAATTATAGTCATCCACTATATCTAAAAGTAAATTCTTCAATTTTCTTT
TTTGGCTTTCATCAAGTGTTATATAGCGGTCAATATCAAAATCATTAATGTTCAAAATATCTTTTTTGTC
GTATATATGTTTATTCTTAGCAATAGCGTCCTTTGATTCATGAGTCAAATATTCATATGAACCTTTGATA
TAATCAAGTATCTCAACATGAGCAACTGAACTATTCCCCAATTTTCGCTTAATCTTGTTCCTAACGCTTT
CTATTGTTACAGGATTTCGTGCAATATATATAACGTGATAGTGTGGTTTTTTATAGTGCTTTCCATTTCG
TATAACATCACTACTATTCCATGTATCTTTATCTTTTTTTTCGTCCATATCGTGTAAAGGACTGACAGCC
ATAGATACGCCCAAACTCTCTAATTTTTCTTTCCAATCATTAGGAATTGAGTCAGGATATAATAAAAATC
CAAAATTTCTAGCTTTAGTATTTTTAATAGCCATGATATAATTACCTTATCAAAAACAAGTAGCGAAAAC
TCGTATCCTTCTAAAAACGCGAGCTTTCGCTTATTTTTTTTGTTCTGATTCCTTTCTTGCATATTCTTCT
ATAGCTAACGCCGCAACCGCAGATTTTGAAAAACCTTTTTGTTTCGCCATATCTGTTAATTTTTTATCTT
GCTCTTTTGTCAGAGAAATCATAACTCTTTTTTTCGATTCTGAAATCACCATTTAAAAAACTCCAATCAA
ATAATTTTATAAAATTAGTGTATCACTTTGTAATCATAAAAACAACAATAAAGCTACTTAAATATAGATT
TATAAAAAACGTTGGCGAAAACGTTGGCGATTCGTTGGCGATTGAAAAACCCCTCAAACCCTTGAGCCAG
TTGGGATAGAGCGTTTTTGGCACAAAAATTGGCACTCGGCACTTAATGGGGGGTCGTAGTACGGAAGCAA
AATTCGCTTCCTTTCCCCCCATTTTTTTCCAAATTCCAAATTTTTTTCAAAAATTTTCCAGCGCTACCGC
TCGGCAAAATTGCAAGCAATTTTTAAAATCAAACCCATGAGGGAATTTCATTCCCTCAAACTCCCTTGAG
CCTCCTCCAACCGAAATAGAAGGACGCTGCGCTTATTATTTCATTCAGTCATCGGCTTTCATAATCTAAC
AGACAACATCTTCGCTGCAAAGCCACGCTACGCTCAAGGGCTTTTACGCTACGATAACGCCTGTTTTAAC
GATTATGCCGATAACTAAACGAAATAAACGCTAAAACGTCACAGAAACGATTTTCAGACGTTTTAATAAA
AAATCGACCGAAAAATAAATATAAATCGGATATACAATCGGCAATTGACGAAACTGCAAAATATCCTGTA
AAGGATACGGATTTTATGACCGATGATGAAGAAAAGAATTTGAAACGTTTGTCTGATTTGGAGGAAGGTT
TACACCGTAAAAGGTTAATCTCCTATGGTGGTTTGTTAAAAGAAATACATAAAAAATTAAACCTTGATGA
CACAGAAGAAGGCGATTTGATTCATACAGATGATGACGAAAAAGCCGATGAAGATGGATTTTCTATTATT
GCAATGTGGAATTGGGAACGGAAAAATTATTTTATTAAAGAGTAGTTCAACAAACGGGCCAGTTTGTTGA
AGATTAGATGCTATAATTGTTATTAAAAGGATTGAAGGATGCTTAGGAAGACGAGTTATTAATAGCTGAA
TAAGAACGGTGCTCTCCAAATATTCTTATTTAGAAAAGCAAATCTAAAATTATCTGAAAAGGGAATGAGA
ATAGTGAATGGACCAATAATAATGACTAGAGAAGAAAGAATGAAGATTGTTCATGAAATTAAGGAACGAA
TATTGGATAACATAAAAAACGCCCGGCGGCAACCGAGCGTTCTGAATTATGGGGATGATGTTAAGGCTAT
TGGTGTTTATGGTAAAACGACGGCCAGTCTTATAGAATTCACTAGTAATTGTGAGGCGGATAACAATTCT
CACTCATTCTACAGTTTATTCTTGACATTGCACTGTCCCCCTGGTATAATAACTAATTGTGAGCGCTCAC
AATTAAGATCCCCGGGGCGGCCGCGAATTCAAAAGATCTAAGGAGGAACATATGGAAGACGCCAAAAACA
TAAAGAAAGGCCCGGCGCCATTCTATCCTCTAGAGGATGGAACCGCTGGAGAGCAACTGCATAAGGCTAT
GAAGAGATACGCCCTGGTTCCTGGAACAATTGCTTTTACAGATGCACATATCGAGGTGAACATCACGTAC
GCGGAATACTTCGAAATGTCCGTTCGGTTGGCAGAAGCTATGAAACGATATGGGCTGAATACAAATCACA
GAATCGTCGTATGCAGTGAAAACTCTCTTCAATTCTTTATGCCGGTGTTGGGCGCGTTATTTATCGGAGT
TGCAGTTGCGCCCGCGAACGACATTTATAATGAACGTGAATTGCTCAACAGTATGAACATTTCGCAGCCT
ACCGTAGTGTTTGTTTCCAAAAAGGGGTTGCAAAAAATTTTGAACGTGCAAAAAAAATTACCAATAATCC
AGAAAATTATTATCATGGATTCTAAAACGGATTACCAGGGATTTCAGTCGATGTACACGTTCGTCACATC
TCATCTACCTCCCGGTTTTAATGAATACGATTTTGTACCAGAGTCCTTTGATCGTGACAAAACAATTGCA
CTGATAATGAATTCCTCTGGATCTACTGGGTTACCTAAGGGTGTGGCCCTTCCGCATAGAACTGCCTGCG
TCAGATTCTCGCATGCCAGAGATCCTATTTTTGGCAATCAAATCATTCCGGATACTGCGATTTTAAGTGT
TGTTCCATTCCATCACGGTTTTGGAATGTTTACTACACTCGGATATTTGATATGTGGATTTCGAGTCGTC
TTAATGTATAGATTTGAAGAAGAGCTGTTTTTACGATCCCTTCAGGATTACAAAATTCAAAGTGCGTTGC
TAGTACCAACCCTATTTTCATTCTTCGCCAAAAGCACTCTGATTGACAAATACGATTTATCTAATTTACA
CGAAATTGCTTCTGGGGGCGCACCTCTTTCGAAAGAAGTCGGGGAAGCGGTTGCAAAACGCTTCCATCTT
CCAGGGATACGACAAGGATATGGGCTCACTGAGACTACATCAGCTATTCTGATTACACCCGAGGGGGATG
ATAAACCGGGCGCGGTCGGTAAAGTTGTTCCATTTTTTGAAGCGAAGGTTGTGGATCTGGATACCGGGAA
AACGCTGGGCGTTAATCAGAGAGGCGAATTATGTGTCAGAGGACCTATGATTATGTCCGGTTATGTAAAC
AATCCGGAAGCGACCAACGCCTTGATTGACAAGGATGGATGGCTACATTCTGGAGACATAGCTTACTGGG
ACGAAGACGAACACTTCTTCATAGTTGACCGCTTGAAGTCTTTAATTAAATACAAAGGATATCAGGTGGC
CCCCGCTGAATTGGAATCGATATTGTTACAACACCCCAACATCTTCGACGCGGGCGTGGCAGGTCTTCCC
GACGATGACGCCGGTGAACTTCCCGCCGCCGTTGTTGTTTTGGAGCACGGAAAGACGATGACGGAAAAAG
AGATCGTGGATTACGTCGCCAGTCAAGTAACAACCGCGAAAAAGTTGCGCGGAGGAGTTGTGTTTGTGGA
CGAAGTACCGAAAGGTCTTACCGGAAAACTCGACGCAAGAAAAATCAGAGAGATCCTCATAAAGGCCAAG
AAGGGCGGAAAGTCCAAATTGTAATACTAGTACTGCAG
Features (pLannotate 1.2.2; 9 found; start..end, strand, type, name):
    273..389     +  CDS            cop (fragment): COP1_STAAU - Protein predicted: Swiss-Prot protein existence level 4. Putative control of replication message. From Staphylococcus aureus.
    624..1271    +  CDS            cat: CAT1_STAAU - Experimental evidence at transcript level: Swiss-Prot protein existence level 2. This enzyme is an effector of chloramphenicol resistance in bacteria. From Staphylococcus aureus.
   1518..1539    -  misc_feature   HA-R (fragment): right homology arm from intron 1 of the mouse Rosa26 gene (Soriano, 1999)
   1706..2326    -  CDS            repB: REPB_STRAG - Experimental evidence at protein level: Swiss-Prot protein existence level 1. Is essential for plasmid replication. Nicks the positive strand at the plus origin of replication. From Streptococcus agalactiae.
   3154..3475    +  CDS            repB (fragment): RepB replication protein; repB; from Enterococcus faecalis plasmid pAMα1 AAN03827.1 22652809.0
   3722..3756    -  terminator     lambda t0 terminator: minimal transcription terminator from phage lambda (Scholtissek and Grosse, 1987)
   3792..3808    -  CDS            lacZα (fragment): LacZα fragment of β-galactosidase; lacZ fragment
   3905..3924    -  protein_bind   lac operator (symmetric): The lac repressor binds to the lac operator to inhibit transcription in E. coli. This inhibition can be relieved by adding lactose or isopropyl-β-D-thiogalactopyranoside (IPTG). The symmetric lac operator was optimized for tight binding of lac repressor. lac repressor encoded by lacI
   3972..5621    +  CDS            LUCI_PHOPY: Experimental evidence at protein level: Swiss-Prot protein existence level 1. Produces green light with a wavelength of 562 nm. From Photinus pyralis (Common eastern firefly) (Lampyris pyralis).
