[The description below was written by a language model from this plasmid's Addgene catalogue record and pLannotate feature annotations shown in this document.]
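Description:
pEC3109 (pSpy1C-Plac(1)_ffluc) is a high-copy, replicative shuttle plasmid that can be maintained in both Escherichia coli and Streptococcus pyogenes. It is built on the pSpy1C backbone and is listed at about 5.6 kb (the sequenced record is slightly longer than the catalogue size). Selection in both hosts relies on chloramphenicol resistance from a staphylococcal-type cat gene. The feature table shows replication functions typical of Gram-positive rolling-circle plasmids: a RepB initiator protein that nicks the plus origin, a second partial repB match, and a fragment of a cop copy-control gene. No separate E. coli origin is annotated, so the record does not show how replication in E. coli is achieved. A short hit to a mouse Rosa26 homology arm is almost certainly a spurious annotation.

The payload is the Photinus pyralis firefly luciferase gene (ffluc, about 1.65 kb), which replaced the Plac_mrfp cassette of the parent vector by Gibson assembly. It is driven by Plac(1), an IPTG-inducible promoter derived from the PL promoter of a pneumococcal CRISPRi plasmid, with a mutagenised ribosome-binding site and spacer. A symmetric lac operator is annotated just upstream of the luciferase coding sequence, and a lambda t0 terminator lies further upstream, probably insulating the cassette from read-through transcription. The plasmid carries no lacI. Regulation therefore depends on a host strain that supplies the repressor, for example from a chromosomally integrated Pveg-lacI construct. In such strains, IPTG relieves repression and luminescence is read out after luciferin is added. The construct is a reporter for characterising inducible gene expression in S. pyogenes, as part of a genetic toolbox for this pathogen.
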