Addgene plasmid #218514: pEC3109 (pSpy1C-Plac(1)_ffluc)
Purpose: replicative E. coli-S. pyogenes shuttle plasmid for IPTG-inducible expression of the Firefly luciferase in a strain expressing lacI repressor
Depositing lab: Emmanuelle Charpentier. Depositing organization: Max Planck Unit for the Science of Pathogens. Publication: Expanding the genetic toolbox for the obligate human pathogen Streptococcus pyogenes. Lautenschlager N, Schmidt K, Schiffer C, Wulff TF, Hahnke K, Finstermeier K, Mansour M, Elsholz AKW, Charpentier E. Front Bioeng Biotechnol. 2024 Jun 7;12:1395659. doi: 10.3389/fbioe.2024.1395659. eCollection 2024. PubMed 38911550.
Backbone
  Vector backbone: pSpy1C
  Total vector size (bp): 5585
  Modifications to backbone: The Plac_mrfp cassette was replaced with the Plac(1) promoter derived and modified from pJWV102-PL-dCas9 as well as the ffluc reporter gene taken from pLZ12Km2-P23R:TA:ffluc.
  Vector type: Bacterial Expression, Luciferase
Growth in bacteria
  Bacterial resistance: Chloramphenicol, 25 μg/mL
  Growth temperature: 37°C
  Growth strain: DH5alpha
  Growth instructions: For E. coli, use 20 µg/mL chloramphenicol in LB medium. For S. pyogenes, use 20 µg/mL chloramphenicol in THY medium. The IPTG-inducible promoter is only functional in strains carrying the lacI repressor and is inducible with e.g. 1mM IPTG.
  Copy number: High Copy
Gene/Insert
  Gene/Insert name: ffluc
  Species: Photinus pyralis
  Insert size (bp): 1653
  Mutation: deletion of mrfp cassette, mutagenesis of the RBS and spacer downstream of Plac promoter (Plac(1))
  GenBank ID: XM_031473197
  Promoter: Plac(1)
  Cloning method: Gibson Cloning
  Sequencing primers: 5′ GTAAAACGACGGCCAGTC; 3′ CAGGAAACAGCTATGAC
Terms and licenses: Academic/Nonprofit Terms; Industry Terms: Not Available to Industry
Depositor comments: This high-copy replicative shuttle plasmid features the IPTG-inducible promoter Plac(1) driving expression of the Firefly luciferase in the presence of IPTG (e.g. 1mM IPTG). This plasmid is to be used in S. pyogenes strains expressing the lacI repressor (e.g. integrated with p7INT-Pveg_lacI). Luminescence can be detected by adding luciferin to the culture. See associated publication for more details. Resource Information: The Plac(1) promoter was taken and modified from the PL promoter on the plasmid pJWV102-PL-dCas9 (Plasmid #85588) described in the following publication: High-throughput CRISPRi phenotyping identifies new essential genes in Streptococcus pneumoniae. Liu X, Gallay C, Kjos M, Domenech A, Slager J, van Kessel SP, Knoops K, Sorg RA, Zhang JR, Veening JW. Mol Syst Biol. 2017 May 10;13(5):931. doi: 10.15252/msb.20167449. PubMed 28490437 The ffluc reporter gene was taken from the original pLZ12Km2-P23R:TA:ffluc plasmid (Plasmid #88900). Please download the detailed plasmid map using the file linked below
How to cite: pEC3109 (pSpy1C-Plac(1)_ffluc) was a gift from Emmanuelle Charpentier (Addgene plasmid # 218514 ; http://n2t.net/addgene:218514 ; RRID:Addgene_218514)
